>Addgene plasmid #90746 | MAPRE1 F9.3 gRNA | addgene full sequence | sequence record 183561 | Addgene NGS Result
AGCGCAGCGAGTCAGTGAGCGAGGAAGCGGAAGAGCGCCCAATACGCAAACCGCCTCTCCCCGCGCGTTG
GCCGATTCATTAATGCAGCTGGCACGACAGGTTTCCCGACTGGAAAGCGGGCAGTGAGCGCAACGCAATT
AATGTGAGTTAGCTCACTCATTAGGCACCCCAGGCTTTACACTTTATGCTTCCGGCTCGTATGTTGTGTG
GAATTGTGAGCGGATAACAATTTCACACAGGAAACAGCTATGACCATGATTACGCCAAGCGCGCAATTAA
CCCTCACTAAAGGGAACAAAAGCTGGAGCTGCAAGCTTAATGTAGTCTTATGCAATACTCTTGTAGTCTT
GCAACATGGTAACGATGAGTTAGCAACATGCCTTACAAGGAGAGAAAAAGCACCGTGCATGCCGATTGGT
GGAAGTAAGGTGGTACGATCGTGCCTTATTAGGAAGGCAACAGACGGGTCTGACATGGATTGGACGAACC
ACTGAATTGCCGCATTGCAGAGATATTGTATTTAAGTGCCTAGCTCGATACATAAACGGGTCTCTCTGGT
TAGACCAGATCTGAGCCTGGGAGCTCTCTGGCTAACTAGGGAACCCACTGCTTAAGCCTCAATAAAGCTT
GCCTTGAGTGCTTCAAGTAGTGTGTGCCCGTCTGTTGTGTGACTCTGGTAACTAGAGATCCCTCAGACCC
TTTTAGTCAGTGTGGAAAATCTCTAGCAGTGGCGCCCGAACAGGGACTTGAAAGCGAAAGGGAAACCAGA
GGAGCTCTCTCGACGCAGGACTCGGCTTGCTGAAGCGCGCACGGCAAGAGGCGAGGGGCGGCGACTGGTG
AGTACGCCAAAAATTTTGACTAGCGGAGGCTAGAAGGAGAGAGATGGGTGCGAGAGCGTCAGTATTAAGC
GGGGGAGAATTAGATCGCGATGGGAAAAAATTCGGTTAAGGCCAGGGGGAAAGAAAAAATATAAATTAAA
ACATATAGTATGGGCAAGCAGGGAGCTAGAACGATTCGCAGTTAATCCTGGCCTGTTAGAAACATCAGAA
GGCTGTAGACAAATACTGGGACAGCTACAACCATCCCTTCAGACAGGATCAGAAGAACTTAGATCATTAT
ATAATACAGTAGCAACCCTCTATTGTGTGCATCAAAGGATAGAGATAAAAGACACCAAGGAAGCTTTAGA
CAAGATAGAGGAAGAGCAAAACAAAAGTAAGACCACCGCACAGCAAGCGGCCGCTGATCTTCAGACCTGG
AGGAGGAGATATGAGGGACAATTGGAGAAGTGAATTATATAAATATAAAGTAGTAAAAATTGAACCATTA
GGAGTAGCACCCACCAAGGCAAAGAGAAGAGTGGTGCAGAGAGAAAAAAGAGCAGTGGGAATAGGAGCTT
TGTTCCTTGGGTTCTTGGGAGCAGCAGGAAGCACTATGGGCGCAGCGTCAATGACGCTGACGGTACAGGC
CAGACAATTATTGTCTGGTATAGTGCAGCAGCAGAACAATTTGCTGAGGGCTATTGAGGCGCAACAGCAT
CTGTTGCAACTCACAGTCTGGGGCATCAAGCAGCTCCAGGCAAGAATCCTGGCTGTGGAAAGATACCTAA
AGGATCAACAGCTCCTGGGGATTTGGGGTTGCTCTGGAAAACTCATTTGCACCACTGCTGTGCCTTGGAA
TGCTAGTTGGAGTAATAAATCTCTGGAACAGATTTGGAATCACACGACCTGGATGGAGTGGGACAGAGAA
ATTAACAATTACACAAGCTTAATACACTCCTTAATTGAAGAATCGCAAAACCAGCAAGAAAAGAATGAAC
AAGAATTATTGGAATTAGATAAATGGGCAAGTTTGTGGAATTGGTTTAACATAACAAATTGGCTGTGGTA
TATAAAATTATTCATAATGATAGTAGGAGGCTTGGTAGGTTTAAGAATAGTTTTTGCTGTACTTTCTATA
GTGAATAGAGTTAGGCAGGGATATTCACCATTATCGTTTCAGACCCACCTCCCAACCCCGAGGGGACCCA
GAGAGGGCCTATTTCCCATGATTCCTTCATATTTGCATATACGATACAAGGCTGTTAGAGAGATAATTAG
AATTAATTTGACTGTAAACACAAAGATATTAGTACAAAATACGTGACGTAGAAAGTAATAATTTCTTGGG
TAGTTTGCAGTTTTAAAATTATGTTTTAAAATGGACTATCATATGCTTACCGTAACTTGAAAGTATTTCG
ATTTCTTGGCTTTATATATCTTGTGGAAAGGACGAAACACCGCCAGCATGTCATGTCGACTTGTTTAAGA
GCTATGCTGGAAACAGCATAGCAAGTTTAAATAAGGCTAGTCCGTTATCAACTTGAAAAAGTGGCACCGA
GTCGGTGCTTTTTTTGAATTCTAGATCTTGAGACAAATGGCAGTATTCATCCACAATTTTAAAAGAAAAG
GGGGGATTGGGGGGTACAGTGCAGGGGAAAGAATAGTAGACATAATAGCAACAGACATACAAACTAAAGA
ATTACAAAAACAAATTACAAAAATTCAAAATTTTCGGGTTTATTACAGGGACAGCAGAGATCCACTTTGG
CGCCGGCTCGAGTGGCTCCGGTGCCCGTCAGTGGGCAGAGCGCACATCGCCCACAGTCCCCGAGAAGTTG
GGGGGAGGGGTCGGCAATTGAACCGGTGCCTAGAGAAGGTGGCGCGGGGTAAACTGGGAAAGTGATGTCG
TGTACTGGCTCCGCCTTTTTCCCGAGGGTGGGGGAGAACCGTATATAAGTGCAGTAGTCGCCGTGAACGT
TCTTTTTCGCAACGGGTTTGCCGCCAGAACACAGGTGTCGTGACGCGGGATCCGCCACCATGACCGAGTA
CAAGCCCACGGTGCGCCTCGCCACCCGCGACGACGTCCCCAGGGCCGTACGCACCCTCGCCGCCGCGTTC
GCCGACTACCCCGCCACGCGCCACACCGTCGATCCGGACCGCCACATCGAGCGGGTCACCGAGCTGCAAG
AACTCTTCCTCACGCGCGTCGGGCTCGACATCGGCAAGGTGTGGGTCGCGGACGACGGCGCCGCGGTGGC
GGTCTGGACCACGCCGGAGAGCGTCGAAGCGGGGGCGGTGTTCGCCGAGATCGGCCCGCGCATGGCCGAG
TTGAGCGGTTCCCGGCTGGCCGCGCAGCAACAGATGGAAGGCCTCCTGGCGCCGCACCGGCCCAAGGAGC
CCGCGTGGTTCCTGGCCACCGTCGGAGTCTCGCCCGACCACCAGGGCAAGGGTCTGGGCAGCGCCGTCGT
GCTCCCCGGAGTGGAGGCGGCCGAGCGCGCCGGGGTGCCCGCCTTCCTGGAGACCTCCGCGCCCCGCAAC
CTCCCCTTCTACGAGCGGCTCGGCTTCACCGTCACCGCCGACGTCGAGGTGCCCGAAGGACCGCGCACCT
GGTGCATGACCCGCAAGCCCGGTGCCTGAACGCGTTAAGTCGACAATCAACCTCTGGATTACAAAATTTG
TGAAAGATTGACTGGTATTCTTAACTATGTTGCTCCTTTTACGCTATGTGGATACGCTGCTTTAATGCCT
TTGTATCATGCTATTGCTTCCCGTATGGCTTTCATTTTCTCCTCCTTGTATAAATCCTGGTTGCTGTCTC
TTTATGAGGAGTTGTGGCCCGTTGTCAGGCAACGTGGCGTGGTGTGCACTGTGTTTGCTGACGCAACCCC
CACTGGTTGGGGCATTGCCACCACCTGTCAGCTCCTTTCCGGGACTTTCGCTTTCCCCCTCCCTATTGCC
ACGGCGGAACTCATCGCCGCCTGCCTTGCCCGCTGCTGGACAGGGGCTCGGCTGTTGGGCACTGACAATT
CCGTGGTGTTGTCGGGGAAATCATCGTCCTTTCCTTGGCTGCTCGCCTGTGTTGCCACCTGGATTCTGCG
CGGGACGTCCTTCTGCTACGTCCCTTCGGCCCTCAATCCAGCGGACCTTCCTTCCCGCGGCCTGCTGCCG
GCTCTGCGGCCTCTTCCGCGTCTTCGCCTTCGCCCTCAGACGAGTCGGATCTCCCTTTGGGCCGCCTCCC
CGCGTCGACTTTAAGACCAATGACTTACAAGGCAGCTGTAGATCTTAGCCACTTTTTAAAAGAAAAGGGG
GGACTGGAAGGGCTAATTCACTCCCAACGAAGACAAGATCTGCTTTTTGCTTGTACTGGGTCTCTCTGGT
TAGACCAGATCTGAGCCTGGGAGCTCTCTGGCTAACTAGGGAACCCACTGCTTAAGCCTCAATAAAGCTT
GCCTTGAGTGCTTCAAGTAGTGTGTGCCCGTCTGTTGTGTGACTCTGGTAACTAGAGATCCCTCAGACCC
TTTTAGTCAGTGTGGAAAATCTCTAGCAGTACGTATAGTAGTTCATGTCATCTTATTATTCAGTATTTAT
AACTTGCAAAGAAATGAATATCAGAGAGTGAGAGGAACTTGTTTATTGCAGCTTATAATGGTTACAAATA
AAGCAATAGCATCACAAATTTCACAAATAAAGCATTTTTTTCACTGCATTCTAGTTGTGGTTTGTCCAAA
CTCATCAATGTATCTTATCATGTCTGGCTCTAGCTATCCCGCCCCTAACTCCGCCCATCCCGCCCCTAAC
TCCGCCCAGTTCCGCCCATTCTCCGCCCCATGGCTGACTAATTTTTTTTATTTATGCAGAGGCCGAGGCC
GCCTCGGCCTCTGAGCTATTCCAGAAGTAGTGAGGAGGCTTTTTTGGAGGCCTAGGGACGTACCCAATTC
GCCCTATAGTGAGTCGTATTACGCGCGCTCACTGGCCGTCGTTTTACAACGTCGTGACTGGGAAAACCCT
GGCGTTACCCAACTTAATCGCCTTGCAGCACATCCCCCTTTCGCCAGCTGGCGTAATAGCGAAGAGGCCC
GCACCGATCGCCCTTCCCAACAGTTGCGCAGCCTGAATGGCGAATGGG
[124 nt withheld, positions 4949-5072]
C
[91 nt withheld, positions 5074-5164]
A
[49 nt withheld, positions 5166-5214]
CCTTTGACGTTGGAGTCCACGTTCTTT
[37 nt withheld, positions 5242-5278]
ACCCTATCTCGGTCTATTCTTTTGATTTATAAGGGATTTTGCCGATTTCGGCCTATTGGTTAAAAAATGA
GCTGATTTAACAAAAATTTAACGCGAATTTTAACAAAATATTAACGCTTACAATTTAGGTGGCACTTTTC
GGGGAAATGTGCGCGGAACCCCTATTTGTTTATTTTTCTAAATACATTCAAATATGTATCCGCTCATGAG
ACAATAACCCTGATAAATGCTTCAATAATATTGAAAAAGGAAGAGTATGAGTATTCAACATTTCCGTGTC
GCCCTTATTCCCTTTTTTGCGGCATTTTGCCTTCCTGTTTTTGCTCACCCAGAAACGCTGGTGAAAGTAA
AAGATGCTGAAGATCAGTTGGGTGCACGAGTGGGTTACATCGAACTGGATCTCAACAGCGGTAAGATCCT
TGAGAGTTTTCGCCCCGAAGAACGTTTTCCAATGATGAGCACTTTTAAAGTTCTGCTATGTGGCGCGGTA
TTATCCCGTATTGACGCCGGGCAAGAGCAACTCGGTCGCCGCATACACTATTCTCAGAATGACTTGGTTG
AGTACTCACCAGTCACAGAAAAGCATCTTACGGATGGCATGACAGTAAGAGAATTATGCAGTGCTGCCAT
AACCATGAGTGATAACACTGCGGCCAACTTACTTCTGACAACGATCGGAGGACCGAAGGAGCTAACCGCT
TTTTTGCACAACATGGGGGATCATGTAACTCGCCTTGATCGTTGGGAACCGGAGCTGAATGAAGCCATAC
CAAACGACGAGCGTGACACCACGATGCCTGTAGCAATGGCAACAACGTTGCGCAAACTATTAACTGGCGA
ACTACTTACTCTAGCTTCCCGGCAACAATTAATAGACTGGATGGAGGCGGATAAAGTTGCAGGACCACTT
CTGCGCTCGGCCCTTCCGGCTGGCTGGTTTATTGCTGATAAATCTGGAGCCGGTGAGCGTGGGTCTCGCG
GTATCATTGCAGCACTGGGGCCAGATGGTAAGCCCTCCCGTATCGTAGTTATCTACACGACGGGGAGTCA
GGCAACTATGGATGAACGAAATAGACAGATCGCTGAGATAGGTGCCTCACTGATTAAGCATTGGTAACTG
TCAGACCAAGTTTACTCATATATACTTTAGATTGATTTAAAACTTCATTTTTAATTTAAAAGGATCTAGG
TGAAGATCCTTTTTGATAATCTCATGACCAAAATCCCTTAACGTGAGTTTTCGTTCCACTGAGCGTCAGA
CCCCGTAGAAAAGATCAAAGGATCTTCTTGAGATCCTTTTTTTCTGCGCGTAATCTGCTGCTTGCAAACA
AAAAAACCACCGCTACCAGCGGTGGTTTGTTTGCCGGATCAAGAGCTACCAACTCTTTTTCCGAAGGTAA
CTGGCTTCAGCAGAGCGCAGATACCAAATACTGTTCTTCTAGTGTAGCCGTAGTTAGGCCACCACTTCAA
GAACTCTGTAGCACCGCCTACATACCTCGCTCTGCTAATCCTGTTACCAGTGGCTGCTGCCAGTGGCGAT
AAGTCGTGTCTTACCGGGTTGGACTCAAGACGATAGTTACCGGATAAGGCGCAGCGGTCGGGCTGAACGG
GGGGTTCGTGCACACAGCCCAGCTTGGAGCGAACGACCTACACCGAACTGAGATACCTACAGCGTGAGCT
ATGAGAAAGCGCCACGCTTCCCGAAGGGAGAAAGGCGGACAGGTATCCGGTAAGCGGCAGGGTCGGAACA
GGAGAGCGCACGAGGGAGCTTCCAGGGGGAAACGCCTGGTATCTTTATAGTCCTGTCGGGTTTCGCCACC
TCTGACTTGAGCGTCGATTTTTGTGATGCTCGTCAGGGGGGCGGAGCCTATGGAAAAACGCCAGCAACGC
GGCCTTTTTACGGTTCCTGGCCTTTTGCTGGCCTTTTGCTCACATGTTCTTTCCTGCGTTATCCCCTGAT
TCTGTGGATAACCGTATTACCGCCTTTGAGTGAGCTGATACCGCTCGCCGCAGCCGAACGACCG
Features (pLannotate 1.2.2; 28 found; start..end, strand, type, name):
      1..33      +  rep_origin     RSF ori (fragment): Plasmids containing the RSF 1030 origin of replication can be propagated in E. coli cells that contain additional plasmids with compatible origins.
     35..127     +  CDS            lacI (fragment): lac repressor; lacI; The lac repressor binds to the lac operator to inhibit transcription in E. coli. This inhibition can be relieved by adding lactose or isopropyl-β-D-thiogalactopyranoside (IPTG).
    140..161     +  protein_bind   CAP binding site: CAP binding activates transcription in the presence of cAMP. E. coli catabolite activator protein
    176..206     +  promoter       lac promoter: promoter for the E. coli lac operon
    214..230     +  protein_bind   lac operator: The lac repressor binds to the lac operator to inhibit transcription in E. coli. This inhibition can be relieved by adding lactose or isopropyl-β-D-thiogalactopyranoside (IPTG). lac repressor encoded by lacI
    275..293     +  promoter       T3 promoter: promoter for bacteriophage T3 RNA polymerase
    321..547     +  promoter       RSV promoter: Rous sarcoma virus enhancer/promoter
    548..728     +  LTR            5' LTR (truncated): truncated 5' long terminal repeat (LTR) from HIV-1
    775..900     +  misc_feature   HIV-1 Ψ: packaging signal of human immunodeficiency virus type 1
    884..1247    +  CDS            HIV-1 gag (fragment): gag protein from human immunodeficiency virus 1; gag
   1393..1626    +  misc_feature   RRE: The Rev response element (RRE) of HIV-1 allows for Rev-dependent mRNA export from the nucleus to the cytoplasm.
   2003..2029    +  CDS            Rev (fragment): human immunodeficiency virus 1 (HIV-1) Rev protein; rev; enhances nuclear export of unspliced and incompletely spliced viral mRNAs
   2033..2273    +  promoter       U6 promoter: RNA polymerase III promoter for human U6 snRNA
   2321..2388    +  misc_RNA       tracrRNA (fragment): trans-activating CRISPR RNA for the Streptococcus pyogenes CRISPR/Cas9 system
   2437..2554    +  misc_feature   cPPT/CTS: central polypurine tract and central termination sequence of HIV-1
   2623..2834    +  promoter       EF-1α core promoter: core promoter for human elongation factor EF-1α
   2860..3459    +  CDS            PuroR (fragment): puromycin N-acetyltransferase; pac from Streptomyces; confers resistance to puromycin
   3475..4063    +  misc_feature   WPRE: woodchuck hepatitis virus posttranscriptional regulatory element
   4114..4133    +  misc_feature   cPPT/CTS (fragment): central polypurine tract and central termination sequence of HIV-1
   4135..4368    +  LTR            3' LTR (ΔU3): self-inactivating 3' long terminal repeat (LTR) from HIV-1
   4446..4567    +  polyA_signal   SV40 poly(A) signal: SV40 polyadenylation signal
   4607..4742    +  rep_origin     SV40 ori: SV40 origin of replication
   4763..4781    -  promoter       T7 promoter: promoter for bacteriophage T7 RNA polymerase
   4789..4944    +  CDS            lacZα (fragment): LacZα fragment of β-galactosidase; lacZ fragment
   4949..5377    +  rep_origin     f1 ori (sequence partly withheld): f1 bacteriophage origin of replication; arrow indicates direction of (+) strand synthesis
   5430..5534    +  promoter       AmpR promoter: bla
   5535..6395    +  CDS            AmpR: β-lactamase; bla; confers resistance to ampicillin, carbenicillin, and related antibiotics
   6566..7154    +  rep_origin     ori: high-copy-number ColE1/pMB1/pBR322/pUC origin of replication
