[The description below was written by a language model from this plasmid's Addgene catalogue record and pLannotate feature annotations shown in this document.]
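Description:
MAPRE1 F9.3 gRNA is a third-generation lentiviral CRISPR guide plasmid built on the pLenti-sgRNA backbone. It expresses a single guide RNA against human MAPRE1 and does not itself encode Cas9, so the nuclease has to be supplied separately in the target cells. In bacteria it replicates from a high-copy ColE1/pUC-type origin and is selected with ampicillin through the bla gene. An f1 origin, an SV40 origin and remnants of a lac/lacZα cloning region with T3 and T7 promoters are also annotated as backbone carry-over.

The viral portion starts with an RSV promoter fused to a truncated HIV-1 5' LTR, which makes genomic RNA transcription Tat-independent. This is followed by the Ψ packaging signal with a gag fragment, then the Rev response element for nuclear export of the full-length transcript. A self-inactivating ΔU3 3' LTR and an SV40 polyadenylation signal close the unit. Between the LTRs, a human U6 RNA polymerase III promoter drives the MAPRE1 spacer, which was cloned through BsmBI sites destroyed in the process and joined to the S. pyogenes guide scaffold. Downstream lie a cPPT/CTS element, an EF-1α core promoter driving puromycin N-acetyltransferase for selection of transduced mammalian cells, and a WPRE to boost transcript expression.

The sequenced record is 7,302 nt, shorter than the 9,151 bp listed for the empty backbone; the record does not explain the difference, though loss of a stuffer between the BsmBI sites is one possibility. The plasmid belongs to a guide series used to generate cell-cycle gene knockouts in human cell lines.
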