Addgene plasmid #90746: MAPRE1 F9.3 gRNA
Purpose: 3rd generation lentiviral gRNA plasmid targeting human MAPRE1
Depositing lab: Iain Cheeseman. Depositing organization: Whitehead Institute for Biomedical Research. Publication: Large-Scale Analysis of CRISPR/Cas9 Cell-Cycle Knockouts Reveals the Diversity of p53-Dependent Responses to Cell-Cycle Defects. McKinley KL, Cheeseman IM. Dev Cell. 2017 Feb 27;40(4):405-420.e2. doi: 10.1016/j.devcel.2017.01.012. Epub 2017 Feb 16. PubMed 28216383.
Backbone
  Vector backbone: pLenti-sgRNA
  Backbone manufacturer: Eric Lander & David Sabatini labs (Addgene plasmid #71409)
  Backbone size w/o insert (bp): 9151
  Vector type: Lentiviral, CRISPR
  Selectable markers: Puromycin
Growth in bacteria
  Bacterial resistance: Ampicillin, 100 μg/mL
  Growth temperature: 37°C
  Growth strain: NEB Stable
  Copy number: Unknown
Gene/Insert
  Gene/Insert name: MAPRE1 (Guide Designation F9.3) (alt name: pKMKO series)
  gRNA/shRNA sequence: CACCgCCAGCATGTCATGTCGACTT
  Species: H. sapiens (human)
  Promoter: U6
  Cloning method: Restriction Enzyme; 5′ cloning site BsmBI (destroyed during cloning); 3′ cloning site BsmBI (destroyed during cloning)
  Sequencing primers: 5′ hU6-F (5'-GAGGGCCTATTTCCCATGATT-3'); 3′ EF1a-R (5'-CACGGCGACTACTGCACTTA-3')
Terms and licenses: Academic/Nonprofit Terms; Industry Terms: Not Available to Industry
Depositor comments: Please note that gRNA target sequence listed is not strictly the 20nt spacer sequence, but also contains the 5' BsmBI overhang. For more information about knockout human cell lines generated using this plasmid, please see http://cellcycleknockouts.wi.mit.edu/ .
How to cite: MAPRE1 F9.3 gRNA was a gift from Iain Cheeseman (Addgene plasmid # 90746 ; http://n2t.net/addgene:90746 ; RRID:Addgene_90746)
